Addgene plasmid #120231: pJZ002
Purpose: (Empty Backbone) CRISPR-cas9 targeting in E. coli with ampicillin resistance
Depositing lab: Bradley Moore. Depositing organization: University of California, San Diego (UCSD). Publication: Refactoring the Cryptic Streptophenazine Biosynthetic Gene Cluster Unites Phenazine, Polyketide, and Nonribosomal Peptide Biochemistry. Bauman KD, Li J, Murata K, Mantovani SM, Dahesh S, Nizet V, Luhavaya H, Moore BS. Cell Chem Biol. 2019 Feb 15. pii: S2451-9456(19)30038-8. doi: 10.1016/j.chembiol.2019.02.004. PubMed 30853419.
Backbone
  Vector backbone: N/A
  Vector type: CRISPR
Growth in bacteria
  Bacterial resistance: Ampicillin, 100 μg/mL
  Growth temperature: 30°C
  Growth strain: DH5alpha
  Copy number: Low Copy
Gene/Insert
  Gene/Insert name: None
Terms and licenses: Academic/Nonprofit Terms; Industry Terms: Not Available to Industry
How to cite: pJZ002 was a gift from Bradley Moore (Addgene plasmid # 120231 ; http://n2t.net/addgene:120231 ; RRID:Addgene_120231)
