[The description below was written by a language model from this plasmid's Addgene catalogue record, the feature table of its GenBank file and pLannotate feature annotations shown in this document.]
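Description:
pJZ002 is an 8,008 bp circular, empty-backbone CRISPR plasmid intended for Cas9-mediated targeting in Escherichia coli. No parental backbone is named in the record. It replicates from the low-copy pSC101 origin, which depends on the plasmid-encoded Rep101 (RepA) protein. One of the two annotations identifies this gene as the temperature-sensitive Rep101(Ts) variant carrying an A56V change, which fits the listed 30°C propagation temperature. Such a replicon would allow the plasmid to be cured by a shift to higher temperature, although the record does not state that use explicitly. Selection is by ampicillin, through a beta-lactamase gene driven by its own bla promoter.

The payload is a native-style Streptococcus pyogenes Type II CRISPR/Cas9 locus rather than a single-guide RNA design. It comprises the tracrRNA on the opposite strand, the full-length Cas9 (Csn1) endonuclease coding sequence, and a downstream minimal CRISPR array. That array consists of the crRNA leader followed by two 36 bp direct repeats separated by a short spacer-sized gap, and the generated annotation also detects a further partial repeat. No promoter for Cas9 is annotated, so the record does not state what drives its expression. In this arrangement a user-chosen spacer is placed between the repeats. The transcribed pre-crRNA pairs with tracrRNA and is processed into a mature guide that directs Cas9 to make a double-strand break at the matching target.

As deposited, the plasmid carries no targeting insert. The associated publication concerns refactoring of a biosynthetic gene cluster, which suggests use in editing or counter-selecting cloned DNA in E. coli, with the ampicillin marker allowing it to be used alongside plasmids carrying other resistance markers.
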