LOCUS       Exported 8008 bp ds-DNA circular SYN 12-MAY-2021
DEFINITION  CRISPR-cas9 targeting in E. coli with ampicillin resistance.
ACCESSION   .
VERSION     .
KEYWORDS    pJZ002
SOURCE      synthetic DNA construct
  ORGANISM  synthetic DNA construct
REFERENCE   1 (bases 1 to 8008)
  AUTHORS   Bauman KD, Li J, Murata K, Mantovani SM, Dahesh S, Nizet V, Luhavaya
            H, Moore BS
  TITLE     Refactoring the Cryptic Streptophenazine Biosynthetic Gene Cluster
            Unites Phenazine, Polyketide, and Nonribosomal Peptide Biochemistry.
  JOURNAL   Cell Chem Biol. 2019 Feb 15. pii: S2451-9456(19)30038-8. doi:
            10.1016/j.chembiol.2019.02.004.
  PUBMED    30853419
REFERENCE   2 (bases 1 to 8008)
  AUTHORS   .
  TITLE     Direct Submission
  JOURNAL   Exported May 12, 2021 from SnapGene Server 1.1.58
            http://www.snapgene.com
FEATURES             Location/Qualifiers
     source          1..8008
                     /organism="synthetic DNA construct"
                     /mol_type="other DNA"
     CDS             complement(117..1067)
                     /codon_start=1
                     /gene="rep101"
                     /product="RepA protein needed for replication with the
                     pSC101 origin"
                     /label=Rep101
                     /translation="MSELVVFKANELAISRYDLTEHETKLILCCVALLNPTIENPTRKE
                     RTVSFTYNQYAQMMNISRENAYGVLAKATRELMTRTVEIRNPLVKGFEIFQWTNYAKFS
                     SEKLELVFSEEILPYLFQLKKFIKYNLEHVKSFENKYSMRIYEWLLKELTQKKTHKANI
                     EISLDEFKFMLMLENNYHEFKRLNQWVLKPISKDLNTYSNMKLVVDKRGRPTDTLIFQV
                     ELDRQMDLVTELENNQIKMNGDKIPTTITSDSYLRNGLRKTLHDALTAKIQLTSFEAKF
                     LSDMQSKYDLNGSFSWLTQKQRTTLENILAKYGRI"
     rep_origin      1115..1337
                     /label=pSC101 ori
                     /note="low-copy replication origin that requires the Rep101
                     protein"
     CDS             complement(1959..2819)
                     /codon_start=1
                     /gene="bla"
                     /product="beta-lactamase"
                     /label=AmpR
                     /note="confers resistance to ampicillin, carbenicillin, and
                     related antibiotics"
                     /translation="MSIQHFRVALIPFFAAFCLPVFAHPETLVKVKDAEDQLGARVGYI
                     ELDLNSGKILESFRPEERFPMMSTFKVLLCGAVLSRIDAGQEQLGRRIHYSQNDLVEYS
                     PVTEKHLTDGMTVRELCSAAITMSDNTAANLLLTTIGGPKELTAFLHNMGDHVTRLDRW
                     EPELNEAIPNDERDTTMPVAMATTLRKLLTGELLTLASRQQLIDWMEADKVAGPLLRSA
                     LPAGWFIADKSGAGERGSRGIIAALGPDGKPSRIVVIYTTGSQATMDERNRQIAEIGAS
                     LIKHW"
     primer_bind     2582..2601
                     /label=Amp-R
                     /note="Ampicillin resistance gene, reverse primer"
     promoter        complement(2820..2924)
                     /gene="bla"
                     /label=AmpR promoter
     misc_RNA        complement(3084..3162)
                     /label=tracrRNA
                     /note="trans-activating CRISPR RNA for the Streptococcus
                     pyogenes CRISPR/Cas9 system"
     CDS             3458..7564
                     /codon_start=1
                     /product="Cas9 (Csn1) endonuclease from the Streptococcus
                     pyogenes Type II CRISPR/Cas system"
                     /label=Cas9
                     /note="generates RNA-guided double strand breaks in DNA"
                     /translation="MDKKYSIGLDIGTNSVGWAVITDEYKVPSKKFKVLGNTDRHSIKK
                     NLIGALLFDSGETAEATRLKRTARRRYTRRKNRICYLQEIFSNEMAKVDDSFFHRLEES
                     FLVEEDKKHERHPIFGNIVDEVAYHEKYPTIYHLRKKLVDSTDKADLRLIYLALAHMIK
                     FRGHFLIEGDLNPDNSDVDKLFIQLVQTYNQLFEENPINASGVDAKAILSARLSKSRRL
                     ENLIAQLPGEKKNGLFGNLIALSLGLTPNFKSNFDLAEDAKLQLSKDTYDDDLDNLLAQ
                     IGDQYADLFLAAKNLSDAILLSDILRVNTEITKAPLSASMIKRYDEHHQDLTLLKALVR
                     QQLPEKYKEIFFDQSKNGYAGYIDGGASQEEFYKFIKPILEKMDGTEELLVKLNREDLL
                     RKQRTFDNGSIPHQIHLGELHAILRRQEDFYPFLKDNREKIEKILTFRIPYYVGPLARG
                     NSRFAWMTRKSEETITPWNFEEVVDKGASAQSFIERMTNFDKNLPNEKVLPKHSLLYEY
                     FTVYNELTKVKYVTEGMRKPAFLSGEQKKAIVDLLFKTNRKVTVKQLKEDYFKKIECFD
                     SVEISGVEDRFNASLGTYHDLLKIIKDKDFLDNEENEDILEDIVLTLTLFEDREMIEER
                     LKTYAHLFDDKVMKQLKRRRYTGWGRLSRKLINGIRDKQSGKTILDFLKSDGFANRNFM
                     QLIHDDSLTFKEDIQKAQVSGQGDSLHEHIANLAGSPAIKKGILQTVKVVDELVKVMGR
                     HKPENIVIEMARENQTTQKGQKNSRERMKRIEEGIKELGSQILKEHPVENTQLQNEKLY
                     LYYLQNGRDMYVDQELDINRLSDYDVDHIVPQSFLKDDSIDNKVLTRSDKNRGKSDNVP
                     SEEVVKKMKNYWRQLLNAKLITQRKFDNLTKAERGGLSELDKAGFIKRQLVETRQITKH
                     VAQILDSRMNTKYDENDKLIREVKVITLKSKLVSDFRKDFQFYKVREINNYHHAHDAYL
                     NAVVGTALIKKYPKLESEFVYGDYKVYDVRKMIAKSEQEIGKATAKYFFYSNIMNFFKT
                     EITLANGEIRKRPLIETNGETGEIVWDKGRDFATVRKVLSMPQVNIVKKTEVQTGGFSK
                     ESILPKRNSDKLIARKKDWDPKKYGGFDSPTVAYSVLVVAKVEKGKSKKLKSVKELLGI
                     TIMERSSFEKNPIDFLEAKGYKEVKKDLIIKLPKYSLFELENGRKRMLASAGELQKGNE
                     LALPSKYVNFLYLASHYEKLKGSPEDNEQKQLFVEQHKHYLDEIIEQISEFSKRVILAD
                     ANLDKVLSAYNKHRDKPIREQAENIIHLFTLTNLGAPAAFKYFDTTIDRKRYTSTKEVL
                     DATLIHQSITGLYETRIDLSQLGGD"
     misc_feature    7585..7716
                     /label=crRNA leader
                     /note="crRNA leader sequence for the Streptococcus pyogenes
                     CRISPR/Cas system"
     repeat_region   7717..7752
                     /label=DR
                     /note="direct repeat for the Streptococcus pyogenes
                     CRISPR/Cas system"
     repeat_region   7783..7818
                     /label=DR
                     /note="direct repeat for the Streptococcus pyogenes
                     CRISPR/Cas system"
ORIGIN
        1 taagctagcc catgggtatg gacagttttc cctttgatat gtaacggtga acagttgttc
       61 tacttttgtt tgttagtctt gatgcttcac tgatagatac aagagccata agaacctcag
      121 atccttccgt atttagccag tatgttctct agtgtggttc gttgtttttg cgtgagccat
      181 gagaacgaac cattgagatc atacttactt tgcatgtcac tcaaaaattt tgcctcaaaa
      241 ctggtgagct gaatttttgc agttaaagca tcgtgtagtg tttttcttag tccgttacgt
      301 aggtaggaat ctgatgtaat ggttgttggt attttgtcac cattcatttt tatctggttg
      361 ttctcaagtt cggttacgag atccatttgt ctatctagtt caacttggaa aatcaacgta
      421 tcagtcgggc ggcctcgctt atcaaccacc aatttcatat tgctgtaagt gtttaaatct
      481 ttacttattg gtttcaaaac ccattggtta agccttttaa actcatggta gttattttca
      541 agcattaaca tgaacttaaa ttcatcaagg ctaatctcta tatttgcctt gtgagttttc
      601 ttttgtgtta gttcttttaa taaccactca taaatcctca tagagtattt gttttcaaaa
      661 gacttaacat gttccagatt atattttatg aattttttta actggaaaag ataaggcaat
      721 atctcttcac taaaaactaa ttctaatttt tcgcttgaga acttggcata gtttgtccac
      781 tggaaaatct caaagccttt aaccaaagga ttcctgattt ccacagttct cgtcatcagc
      841 tctctggttg ctttagctaa tacaccataa gcattttccc tactgatgtt catcatctga
      901 gcgtattggt tataagtgaa cgataccgtc cgttctttcc ttgtagggtt ttcaatcgtg
      961 gggttgagta gtgccacaca gcataaaatt agcttggttt catgctccgt taagtcatag
     1021 cgactaatcg ctagttcatt tgctttgaaa acaactaatt cagacataca tctcaattgg
     1081 tctaggtgat tttaatcact ataccaattg agatgggcta gtcaatgata attactagtc
     1141 cttttccttt gagttgtggg tatctgtaaa ttctgctaga cctttgctgg aaaacttgta
     1201 aattctgcta gaccctctgt aaattccgct agacctttgt gtgttttttt tgtttatatt
     1261 caagtggtta taatttatag aataaagaaa gaataaaaaa agataaaaag aatagatccc
     1321 agccctgtgt ataactcact actttagtca gttccgcagt attacaaaag gatgtcgcaa
     1381 acgctgtttg ctcctctaca aaacagacct taaaacccta aaggcttaag tagcaccctc
     1441 gcaagctcgg ttgcggccgc aatcgggcaa atcgctgaat attccttttg tctccgacca
     1501 tcaggcacct gagtcgctgt ctttttcgtg acattcagtt cgctgcgctc acggctctgg
     1561 cagtgaatgg gggtaaatgg cactacaggc gccttttatg gattcatgca aggaaactac
     1621 ccataataca agaaaagccc gtcacgggct tctcagggcg ttttatggcg ggtctgctat
     1681 gtggtgctat ctgacttttt gctgttcagc agttcctgcc ctctgatttt ccagtctgac
     1741 cacttcggat tatcccgtga caggtcattc agactggcta atgcacccag taaggcagcg
     1801 gtatcatcaa cggggtctga cgctcagtgg aacgaaaact cacgttaagg gattttggtc
     1861 atgagattat caaaaaggat cttcacctag atccttttaa attaaaaatg aagttttaaa
     1921 tcaatctaaa gtatatatga gtaaacttgg tctgacagtt accaatgctt aatcagtgag
     1981 gcacctatct cagcgatctg tctatttcgt tcatccatag ttgcctgact ccccgtcgtg
     2041 tagataacta cgatacggga gggcttacca tctggcccca gtgctgcaat gataccgcga
     2101 gatccacgct caccggctcc agatttatca gcaataaacc agccagccgg aagggccgag
     2161 cgcagaagtg gtcctgcaac tttatccgcc tccatccagt ctattaattg ttgccgggaa
     2221 gctagagtaa gtagttcgcc agttaatagt ttgcgcaacg ttgttgccat tgctacaggc
     2281 atcgtggtgt cacgctcgtc gtttggtatg gcttcattca gctccggttc ccaacgatca
     2341 aggcgagtta catgatcccc catgttgtgc aaaaaagcgg ttagctcctt cggtcctccg
     2401 atcgttgtca gaagtaagtt ggccgcagtg ttatcactca tggttatggc agcactgcat
     2461 aattctctta ctgtcatgcc atccgtaaga tgcttttctg tgactggtga gtactcaacc
     2521 aagtcattct gagaatagtg tatgcggcga ccgagttgct cttgcccggc gtcaatacgg
     2581 gataataccg cgccacatag cagaacttta aaagtgctca tcattggaaa acgttcttcg
     2641 gggcgaaaac tctcaaggat cttaccgctg ttgagatcca gttcgatgta acccactcgt
     2701 gcacccaact gatcttcagc atcttttact ttcaccagcg tttctgggtg agcaaaaaca
     2761 ggaaggcaaa atgccgcaaa aaagggaata agggcgacac ggaaatgttg aatactcata
     2821 ctcttccttt ttcaatatta ttgaagcatt tatcagggtt attgtctcat gagcggatac
     2881 atatttgaat gtatttagaa aaataaacaa ataggggttc cgcgcacatt tccccgaaaa
     2941 gtgccacctg aagatggcag cgcctaaatg tagaatgata aaaggattaa gagattaatt
     3001 tccctaaaaa tgataaaaca agcgttttga aagcgcttgt ttttttggtt tgcagtcaga
     3061 gtagaataga agtatcaaaa aaagcaccga ctcggtgcca ctttttcaag ttgataacgg
     3121 actagcctta ttttaacttg ctatgctgtt ttgaatggtt ccaacaagat tattttataa
     3181 cttttataac aaataatcaa ggagaaattc aaagaaattt atcagccata aaacaatact
     3241 taatactata gaatgataac aaaataaact actttttaaa agaattttgt gttataatct
     3301 atttattatt aagtattggg taatattttt tgaagagata ttttgaaaaa gaaaaattaa
     3361 agcatattaa actaatttcg gaggtcatta aaactattat tgaaatcatc aaactcatta
     3421 tggatttaat ttaaactttt tattttagga ggcaaaaatg gataagaaat actcaatagg
     3481 cttagatatc ggcacaaata gcgtcggatg ggcggtgatc actgatgaat ataaggttcc
     3541 gtctaaaaag ttcaaggttc tgggaaatac agaccgccac agtatcaaaa aaaatcttat
     3601 aggggctctt ttatttgaca gtggagagac agcggaagcg actcgtctca aacggacagc
     3661 tcgtagaagg tatacacgtc ggaagaatcg tatttgttat ctacaggaga ttttttcaaa
     3721 tgagatggcg aaagtagatg atagtttctt tcatcgactt gaagagtctt ttttggtgga
     3781 agaagacaag aagcatgaac gtcatcctat ttttggaaat atagtagatg aagttgctta
     3841 tcatgagaaa tatccaacta tctatcatct gcgaaaaaaa ttggtagatt ctactgataa
     3901 agcggatttg cgcttaatct atttggcctt agcgcatatg attaagtttc gtggtcattt
     3961 tttgattgag ggagatttaa atcctgataa tagtgatgtg gacaaactat ttatccagtt
     4021 ggtacaaacc tacaatcaat tatttgaaga aaaccctatt aacgcaagtg gagtagatgc
     4081 taaagcgatt ctttctgcac gattgagtaa atcaagacga ttagaaaatc tcattgctca
     4141 gctccccggt gagaagaaaa atggcttatt tgggaatctc attgctttgt cattgggttt
     4201 gacccctaat tttaaatcaa attttgattt ggcagaagat gctaaattac agctttcaaa
     4261 agatacttac gatgatgatt tagataattt attggcgcaa attggagatc aatatgctga
     4321 tttgtttttg gcagctaaga atttatcaga tgctatttta ctttcagata tcctaagagt
     4381 aaatactgaa ataactaagg ctcccctatc agcttcaatg attaaacgct acgatgaaca
     4441 tcatcaagac ttgactcttt taaaagcttt agttcgacaa caacttccag aaaagtataa
     4501 agaaatcttt tttgatcaat caaaaaacgg atatgcaggt tatattgatg ggggagctag
     4561 ccaagaagaa ttttataaat ttatcaaacc aattttagaa aaaatggatg gtactgagga
     4621 attattggtg aaactaaatc gtgaagattt gctgcgcaag caacggacct ttgacaacgg
     4681 ctctattccc catcaaattc acttgggtga gctgcatgct attttgagaa gacaagaaga
     4741 cttttatcca tttttaaaag acaatcgtga gaagattgaa aaaatcttga cttttcgaat
     4801 tccttattat gttggtccat tggcgcgtgg caatagtcgt tttgcatgga tgactcggaa
     4861 gtctgaagaa acaattaccc catggaattt tgaagaagtt gtcgataaag gtgcttcagc
     4921 tcaatcattt attgaacgca tgacaaactt tgataaaaat cttccaaatg aaaaagtact
     4981 accaaaacat agtttgcttt atgagtattt tacggtttat aacgaattga caaaggtcaa
     5041 atatgttact gaaggaatgc gaaaaccagc atttctttca ggtgaacaga agaaagccat
     5101 tgttgattta ctcttcaaaa caaatcgaaa agtaaccgtt aagcaattaa aagaagatta
     5161 tttcaaaaaa atagaatgtt ttgatagtgt tgaaatttca ggagttgaag atagatttaa
     5221 tgcttcatta ggtacctacc atgatttgct aaaaattatt aaagataaag attttttgga
     5281 taatgaagaa aatgaagata tcttagagga tattgtttta acattgacct tatttgaaga
     5341 tagggagatg attgaggaaa gacttaaaac atatgctcac ctctttgatg ataaggtgat
     5401 gaaacagctt aaacgtcgcc gttatactgg ttggggacgt ttgtctcgaa aattgattaa
     5461 tggtattagg gataagcaat ctggcaaaac aatattagat tttttgaaat cagatggttt
     5521 tgccaatcgc aattttatgc agctgatcca tgatgatagt ttgacattta aagaagacat
     5581 tcaaaaagca caagtgtctg gacaaggcga tagtttacat gaacatattg caaatttagc
     5641 tggtagccct gctattaaaa aaggtatttt acagactgta aaagttgttg atgaattggt
     5701 caaagtaatg gggcggcata agccagaaaa tatcgttatt gaaatggcac gtgaaaatca
     5761 gacaactcaa aagggccaga aaaattcgcg agagcgtatg aaacgaatcg aagaaggtat
     5821 caaagaatta ggaagtcaga ttcttaaaga gcatcctgtt gaaaatactc aattgcaaaa
     5881 tgaaaagctc tatctctatt atctccaaaa tggaagagac atgtatgtgg accaagaatt
     5941 agatattaat cgtttaagtg attatgatgt cgatcacatt gttccacaaa gtttccttaa
     6001 agacgattca atagacaata aggtcttaac gcgttctgat aaaaatcgtg gtaaatcgga
     6061 taacgttcca agtgaagaag tagtcaaaaa gatgaaaaac tattggagac aacttctaaa
     6121 cgccaagtta atcactcaac gtaagtttga taatttaacg aaagctgaac gtggaggttt
     6181 gagtgaactt gataaagctg gttttatcaa acgccaattg gttgaaactc gccaaatcac
     6241 taagcatgtg gcacaaattt tggatagtcg catgaatact aaatacgatg aaaatgataa
     6301 acttattcga gaggttaaag tgattacctt aaaatctaaa ttagtttctg acttccgaaa
     6361 agatttccaa ttctataaag tacgtgagat taacaattac catcatgccc atgatgcgta
     6421 tctaaatgcc gtcgttggaa ctgctttgat taagaaatat ccaaaacttg aatcggagtt
     6481 tgtctatggt gattataaag tttatgatgt tcgtaaaatg attgctaagt ctgagcaaga
     6541 aataggcaaa gcaaccgcaa aatatttctt ttactctaat atcatgaact tcttcaaaac
     6601 agaaattaca cttgcaaatg gagagattcg caaacgccct ctaatcgaaa ctaatgggga
     6661 aactggagaa attgtctggg ataaagggcg agattttgcc acagtgcgca aagtattgtc
     6721 catgccccaa gtcaatattg tcaagaaaac agaagtacag acaggcggat tctccaagga
     6781 gtcaatttta ccaaaaagaa attcggacaa gcttattgct cgtaaaaaag actgggatcc
     6841 aaaaaaatat ggtggttttg atagtccaac ggtagcttat tcagtcctag tggttgctaa
     6901 ggtggaaaaa gggaaatcga agaagttaaa atccgttaaa gagttactag ggatcacaat
     6961 tatggaaaga agttcctttg aaaaaaatcc gattgacttt ttagaagcta aaggatataa
     7021 ggaagttaaa aaagacttaa tcattaaact acctaaatat agtctttttg agttagaaaa
     7081 cggtcgtaaa cggatgctgg ctagtgccgg agaattacaa aaaggaaatg agctggctct
     7141 gccaagcaaa tatgtgaatt ttttatattt agctagtcat tatgaaaagt tgaagggtag
     7201 tccagaagat aacgaacaaa aacaattgtt tgtggagcag cataagcatt atttagatga
     7261 gattattgag caaatcagtg aattttctaa gcgtgttatt ttagcagatg ccaatttaga
     7321 taaagttctt agtgcatata acaaacatag agacaaacca atacgtgaac aagcagaaaa
     7381 tattattcat ttatttacgt tgacgaatct tggagctccc gctgctttta aatattttga
     7441 tacaacaatt gatcgtaaac gatatacgtc tacaaaagaa gttttagatg ccactcttat
     7501 ccatcaatcc atcactggtc tttatgaaac acgcattgat ttgagtcagc taggaggtga
     7561 ctgaagtata ttttagatga agattatttc ttaataacta aaaatatggt ataatactct
     7621 taataaatgc agtaatacag gggcttttca agactgaagt ctagctgaga caaatagtgc
     7681 gattacgaaa ttttttagac aaaaatagtc tacgaggttt tagagctatg ctgttttgaa
     7741 tggtcccaaa actgagacca gtctcggaag ctcaaaggtc tcgttttaga gctatgctgt
     7801 tttgaatggt cccaaaactt cagcacactg agacttgttg agttccatgt tttagagcta
     7861 tgctgttttg aatggactcc attcaacatt gccgatgata acttgagaaa gagggttaat
     7921 accagcagtc ggataccttc ctattctttc tgttaaagcg ttttcatgtt ataataggca
     7981 aaagaagagt agtgtgatcg tccattcc
//
