Features (pLannotate 1.2.2; 10 found; start..end, strand, type, name):
    104..182     -  misc_RNA       tracrRNA: trans-activating CRISPR RNA for the Streptococcus pyogenes CRISPR/Cas9 system
    478..4584    +  CDS            Cas9: Cas9 (Csn1) endonuclease from the Streptococcus pyogenes Type II CRISPR/Cas system generates RNA-guided double strand breaks in DNA
   4605..4736    +  misc_feature   crRNA leader: crRNA leader sequence for the Streptococcus pyogenes CRISPR/Cas system
   4737..4772    +  repeat_region  DR: direct repeat for the Streptococcus pyogenes CRISPR/Cas system
   4803..4838    +  repeat_region  DR: direct repeat for the Streptococcus pyogenes CRISPR/Cas system
   4869..4895    +  repeat_region  DR (fragment): direct repeat for the Streptococcus pyogenes CRISPR/Cas system
   5145..6095    -  CDS            Rep101(Ts): temperature-sensitive version of the RepA protein needed for replication with the pSC101 origin (Armstrong et al., 1984); rep101 encoding an A56V mutation
   6143..6365    -  rep_origin     pSC101 ori: low-copy replication origin that requires the Rep101 protein
   6987..7847    -  CDS            AmpR: β-lactamase; bla; confers resistance to ampicillin, carbenicillin, and related antibiotics
   7848..7952    -  promoter       AmpR promoter: bla
>Addgene plasmid #120231 | pJZ002 | addgene full sequence | sequence record 233740 | Addgene NGS Result
AAAGGATTAAGAGATTAATTTCCCTAAAAATGATAAAACAAGCGTTTTGAAAGCGCTTGTTTTTTTGGTT
TGCAGTCAGAGTAGAATAGAAGTATCAAAAAAAGCACCGACTCGGTGCCACTTTTTCAAGTTGATAACGG
ACTAGCCTTATTTTAACTTGCTATGCTGTTTTGAATGGTTCCAACAAGATTATTTTATAACTTTTATAAC
AAATAATCAAGGAGAAATTCAAAGAAATTTATCAGCCATAAAACAATACTTAATACTATAGAATGATAAC
AAAATAAACTACTTTTTAAAAGAATTTTGTGTTATAATCTATTTATTATTAAGTATTGGGTAATATTTTT
TGAAGAGATATTTTGAAAAAGAAAAATTAAAGCATATTAAACTAATTTCGGAGGTCATTAAAACTATTAT
TGAAATCATCAAACTCATTATGGATTTAATTTAAACTTTTTATTTTAGGAGGCAAAAATGGATAAGAAAT
ACTCAATAGGCTTAGATATCGGCACAAATAGCGTCGGATGGGCGGTGATCACTGATGAATATAAGGTTCC
GTCTAAAAAGTTCAAGGTTCTGGGAAATACAGACCGCCACAGTATCAAAAAAAATCTTATAGGGGCTCTT
TTATTTGACAGTGGAGAGACAGCGGAAGCGACTCGTCTCAAACGGACAGCTCGTAGAAGGTATACACGTC
GGAAGAATCGTATTTGTTATCTACAGGAGATTTTTTCAAATGAGATGGCGAAAGTAGATGATAGTTTCTT
TCATCGACTTGAAGAGTCTTTTTTGGTGGAAGAAGACAAGAAGCATGAACGTCATCCTATTTTTGGAAAT
ATAGTAGATGAAGTTGCTTATCATGAGAAATATCCAACTATCTATCATCTGCGAAAAAAATTGGTAGATT
CTACTGATAAAGCGGATTTGCGCTTAATCTATTTGGCCTTAGCGCATATGATTAAGTTTCGTGGTCATTT
TTTGATTGAGGGAGATTTAAATCCTGATAATAGTGATGTGGACAAACTATTTATCCAGTTGGTACAAACC
TACAATCAATTATTTGAAGAAAACCCTATTAACGCAAGTGGAGTAGATGCTAAAGCGATTCTTTCTGCAC
GATTGAGTAAATCAAGACGATTAGAAAATCTCATTGCTCAGCTCCCCGGTGAGAAGAAAAATGGCTTATT
TGGGAATCTCATTGCTTTGTCATTGGGTTTGACCCCTAATTTTAAATCAAATTTTGATTTGGCAGAAGAT
GCTAAATTACAGCTTTCAAAAGATACTTACGATGATGATTTAGATAATTTATTGGCGCAAATTGGAGATC
AATATGCTGATTTGTTTTTGGCAGCTAAGAATTTATCAGATGCTATTTTACTTTCAGATATCCTAAGAGT
AAATACTGAAATAACTAAGGCTCCCCTATCAGCTTCAATGATTAAACGCTACGATGAACATCATCAAGAC
TTGACTCTTTTAAAAGCTTTAGTTCGACAACAACTTCCAGAAAAGTATAAAGAAATCTTTTTTGATCAAT
CAAAAAACGGATATGCAGGTTATATTGATGGGGGAGCTAGCCAAGAAGAATTTTATAAATTTATCAAACC
AATTTTAGAAAAAATGGATGGTACTGAGGAATTATTGGTGAAACTAAATCGTGAAGATTTGCTGCGCAAG
CAACGGACCTTTGACAACGGCTCTATTCCCCATCAAATTCACTTGGGTGAGCTGCATGCTATTTTGAGAA
GACAAGAAGACTTTTATCCATTTTTAAAAGACAATCGTGAGAAGATTGAAAAAATCTTGACTTTTCGAAT
TCCTTATTATGTTGGTCCATTGGCGCGTGGCAATAGTCGTTTTGCATGGATGACTCGGAAGTCTGAAGAA
ACAATTACCCCATGGAATTTTGAAGAAGTTGTCGATAAAGGTGCTTCAGCTCAATCATTTATTGAACGCA
TGACAAACTTTGATAAAAATCTTCCAAATGAAAAAGTACTACCAAAACATAGTTTGCTTTATGAGTATTT
TACGGTTTATAACGAATTGACAAAGGTCAAATATGTTACTGAAGGAATGCGAAAACCAGCATTTCTTTCA
GGTGAACAGAAGAAAGCCATTGTTGATTTACTCTTCAAAACAAATCGAAAAGTAACCGTTAAGCAATTAA
AAGAAGATTATTTCAAAAAAATAGAATGTTTTGATAGTGTTGAAATTTCAGGAGTTGAAGATAGATTTAA
TGCTTCATTAGGTACCTACCATGATTTGCTAAAAATTATTAAAGATAAAGATTTTTTGGATAATGAAGAA
AATGAAGATATCTTAGAGGATATTGTTTTAACATTGACCTTATTTGAAGATAGGGAGATGATTGAGGAAA
GACTTAAAACATATGCTCACCTCTTTGATGATAAGGTGATGAAACAGCTTAAACGTCGCCGTTATACTGG
TTGGGGACGTTTGTCTCGAAAATTGATTAATGGTATTAGGGATAAGCAATCTGGCAAAACAATATTAGAT
TTTTTGAAATCAGATGGTTTTGCCAATCGCAATTTTATGCAGCTGATCCATGATGATAGTTTGACATTTA
AAGAAGACATTCAAAAAGCACAAGTGTCTGGACAAGGCGATAGTTTACATGAACATATTGCAAATTTAGC
TGGTAGCCCTGCTATTAAAAAAGGTATTTTACAGACTGTAAAAGTTGTTGATGAATTGGTCAAAGTAATG
GGGCGGCATAAGCCAGAAAATATCGTTATTGAAATGGCACGTGAAAATCAGACAACTCAAAAGGGCCAGA
AAAATTCGCGAGAGCGTATGAAACGAATCGAAGAAGGTATCAAAGAATTAGGAAGTCAGATTCTTAAAGA
GCATCCTGTTGAAAATACTCAATTGCAAAATGAAAAGCTCTATCTCTATTATCTCCAAAATGGAAGAGAC
ATGTATGTGGACCAAGAATTAGATATTAATCGTTTAAGTGATTATGATGTCGATCACATTGTTCCACAAA
GTTTCCTTAAAGACGATTCAATAGACAATAAGGTCTTAACGCGTTCTGATAAAAATCGTGGTAAATCGGA
TAACGTTCCAAGTGAAGAAGTAGTCAAAAAGATGAAAAACTATTGGAGACAACTTCTAAACGCCAAGTTA
ATCACTCAACGTAAGTTTGATAATTTAACGAAAGCTGAACGTGGAGGTTTGAGTGAACTTGATAAAGCTG
GTTTTATCAAACGCCAATTGGTTGAAACTCGCCAAATCACTAAGCATGTGGCACAAATTTTGGATAGTCG
CATGAATACTAAATACGATGAAAATGATAAACTTATTCGAGAGGTTAAAGTGATTACCTTAAAATCTAAA
TTAGTTTCTGACTTCCGAAAAGATTTCCAATTCTATAAAGTACGTGAGATTAACAATTACCATCATGCCC
ATGATGCGTATCTAAATGCCGTCGTTGGAACTGCTTTGATTAAGAAATATCCAAAACTTGAATCGGAGTT
TGTCTATGGTGATTATAAAGTTTATGATGTTCGTAAAATGATTGCTAAGTCTGAGCAAGAAATAGGCAAA
GCAACCGCAAAATATTTCTTTTACTCTAATATCATGAACTTCTTCAAAACAGAAATTACACTTGCAAATG
GAGAGATTCGCAAACGCCCTCTAATCGAAACTAATGGGGAAACTGGAGAAATTGTCTGGGATAAAGGGCG
AGATTTTGCCACAGTGCGCAAAGTATTGTCCATGCCCCAAGTCAATATTGTCAAGAAAACAGAAGTACAG
ACAGGCGGATTCTCCAAGGAGTCAATTTTACCAAAAAGAAATTCGGACAAGCTTATTGCTCGTAAAAAAG
ACTGGGATCCAAAAAAATATGGTGGTTTTGATAGTCCAACGGTAGCTTATTCAGTCCTAGTGGTTGCTAA
GGTGGAAAAAGGGAAATCGAAGAAGTTAAAATCCGTTAAAGAGTTACTAGGGATCACAATTATGGAAAGA
AGTTCCTTTGAAAAAAATCCGATTGACTTTTTAGAAGCTAAAGGATATAAGGAAGTTAAAAAAGACTTAA
TCATTAAACTACCTAAATATAGTCTTTTTGAGTTAGAAAACGGTCGTAAACGGATGCTGGCTAGTGCCGG
AGAATTACAAAAAGGAAATGAGCTGGCTCTGCCAAGCAAATATGTGAATTTTTTATATTTAGCTAGTCAT
TATGAAAAGTTGAAGGGTAGTCCAGAAGATAACGAACAAAAACAATTGTTTGTGGAGCAGCATAAGCATT
ATTTAGATGAGATTATTGAGCAAATCAGTGAATTTTCTAAGCGTGTTATTTTAGCAGATGCCAATTTAGA
TAAAGTTCTTAGTGCATATAACAAACATAGAGACAAACCAATACGTGAACAAGCAGAAAATATTATTCAT
TTATTTACGTTGACGAATCTTGGAGCTCCCGCTGCTTTTAAATATTTTGATACAACAATTGATCGTAAAC
GATATACGTCTACAAAAGAAGTTTTAGATGCCACTCTTATCCATCAATCCATCACTGGTCTTTATGAAAC
ACGCATTGATTTGAGTCAGCTAGGAGGTGACTGAAGTATATTTTAGATGAAGATTATTTCTTAATAACTA
AAAATATGGTATAATACTCTTAATAAATGCAGTAATACAGGGGCTTTTCAAGACTGAAGTCTAGCTGAGA
CAAATAGTGCGATTACGAAATTTTTTAGACAAAAATAGTCTACGAGGTTTTAGAGCTATGCTGTTTTGAA
TGGTCCCAAAACTGAGACCAGTCTCGGAAGCTCAAAGGTCTCGTTTTAGAGCTATGCTGTTTTGAATGGT
CCCAAAACTTCAGCACACTGAGACTTGTTGAGTTCCATGTTTTAGAGCTATGCTGTTTTGAATGGACTCC
ATTCAACATTGCCGATGATAACTTGAGAAAGAGGGTTAATACCAGCAGTCGGATACCTTCCTATTCTTTC
TGTTAAAGCGTTTTCATGTTATAATAGGCAAAAGAAGAGTAGTGTGATCGTCCATTCCTAAGCTAGCCCA
TGGGTATGGACAGTTTTCCCTTTGATATGTAACGGTGAACAGTTGTTCTACTTTTGTTTGTTAGTCTTGA
TGCTTCACTGATAGATACAAGAGCCATAAGAACCTCAGATCCTTCCGTATTTAGCCAGTATGTTCTCTAG
TGTGGTTCGTTGTTTTTGCGTGAGCCATGAGAACGAACCATTGAGATCATACTTACTTTGCATGTCACTC
AAAAATTTTGCCTCAAAACTGGTGAGCTGAATTTTTGCAGTTAAAGCATCGTGTAGTGTTTTTCTTAGTC
CGTTATGTAGGTAGGAATCTGATGTAATGGTTGTTGGTATTTTGTCACCATTCATTTTTATCTGGTTGTT
CTCAAGTTCGGTTACGAGATCCATTTGTCTATCTAGTTCAACTTGGAAAATCAACGTATCAGTCGGGCGG
CCTCGCTTATCAACCACCAATTTCATATTGCTGTAAGTGTTTAAATCTTTACTTATTGGTTTCAAAACCC
ATTGGTTAAGCCTTTTAAACTCATGGTAGTTATTTTCAAGCATTAACATGAACTTAAATTCATCAAGGCT
AATCTCTATATTTGCCTTGTGAGTTTTCTTTTGTGTTAGTTCTTTTAATAACCACTCATAAATCCTCATA
GAGTATTTGTTTTCAAAAGACTTAACATGTTCCAGATTATATTTTATGAATTTTTTTAACTGGAAAAGAT
AAGGCAATATCTCTTCACTAAAAACTAATTCTAATTTTTCGCTTGAGAACTTGGCATAGTTTGTCCACTG
GAAAATCTCAAAGCCTTTAACCAAAGGATTCCTGATTTCCACAGTTCTCGTCATCAGCTCTCTGGTTGCT
TTAGCTAATACACCATAAGCATTTTCCCTACTGATGTTCATCATCTGAACGTATTGGTTATAAGTGAACG
ATACCGTCCGTTCTTTCCTTGTAGGGTTTTCAATCGTGGGGTTGAGTAGTGCCACACAGCATAAAATTAG
CTTGGTTTCATGCTCCGTTAAGTCATAGCGACTAATCGCTAGTTCATTTGCTTTGAAAACAACTAATTCA
GACATACATCTCAATTGGTCTAGGTGATTTTAATCACTATACCAATTGAGATGGGCTAGTCAATGATAAT
TACTAGTCCTTTTCCTTTGAGTTGTGGGTATCTGTAAATTCTGCTAGACCTTTGCTGGAAAACTTGTAAA
TTCTGCTAGACCCTCTGTAAATTCCGCTAGACCTTTGTGTGTTTTTTTTGTTTATATTCAAGTGGTTATA
ATTTATAGAATAAAGAAAGAATAAAAAAAGATAAAAAGAATAGATCCCAGCCCTGTGTATAACTCACTAC
TTTAGTCAGTTCCGCAGTATTACAAAAGGATGTCGCAAACGCTGTTTGCTCCTCTACAAAACAGACCTTA
AAACCCTAAAGGCTTAAGTAGCACCCTCGCAAGCTCGGTTGCGGCCACAATCGGGCAAATCGCTGAATAT
TCCTTTTGTCTCCGACCATCAGGCACCTGAGTCGCTGTCTTTTTCGTGACATTCAGTTCGCTGCGCTCAC
GGCTCTGGCAGTGAATGGGGGTAAATGGCACTACAGGCGCCTTTTATGGATTCATGCAAGGAAACTACCC
ATAATACAAGAAAAGCCCGTCACGGGCTTCTCAGGGCGTTTTATGGCGGGTCTGCTATGTGGTGCTATCT
GACTTTTTGCTGTTCAGCAGTTCCTGCCCTCTGATTTTCCAGTCTGACCACTTCGGATTATCCCGTGACA
GGTCATTCAGACTGGCTAATGCACCCAGTAAGGCAGCGGTATCATCAACGGGGTCTGACGCTCAGTGGAA
CGAAAACTCACGTTAAGGGATTTTGGTCATGAGATTATCAAAAAGGATCTTCACCTAGATCCTTTTAAAT
TAAAAATGAAGTTTTAAATCAATCTAAAGTATATATGAGTAAACTTGGTCTGACAGTTACCAATGCTTAA
TCAGTGAGGCACCTATCTCAGCGATCTGTCTATTTCGTTCATCCATAGTTGCCTGACTCCCCGTCGTGTA
GATAACTACGATACGGGAGGGCTTACCATCTGGCCCCAGTGCTGCAATGATACCGCGAGATCCACGCTCA
CCGGCTCCAGATTTATCAGCAATAAACCAGCCAGCCGGAAGGGCCGAGCGCAGAAGTGGTCCTGCAACTT
TATCCGCCTCCATCCAGTCTATTAATTGTTGCCGGGAAGCTAGAGTAAGTAGTTCGCCAGTTAATAGTTT
GCGCAACGTTGTTGCCATTGCTACAGGCATCGTGGTGTCACGCTCGTCGTTTGGTATGGCTTCATTCAGC
TCCGGTTCCCAACGATCAAGGCGAGTTACATGATCCCCCATGTTGTGCAAAAAAGCGGTTAGCTCCTTCG
GTCCTCCGATCGTTGTCAGAAGTAAGTTGGCCGCAGTGTTATCACTCATGGTTATGGCAGCACTGCATAA
TTCTCTTACTGTCATGCCATCCGTAAGATGCTTTTCTGTGACTGGTGAGTACTCAACCAAGTCATTCTGA
GAATAGTGTATGCGGCGACCGAGTTGCTCTTGCCCGGCGTCAATACGGGATAATACCGCGCCACATAGCA
GAACTTTAAAAGTGCTCATCATTGGAAAACGTTCTTCGGGGCGAAAACTCTCAAGGATCTTACCGCTGTT
GAGATCCAGTTCGATGTAACCCACTCGTGCACCCAACTGATCTTCAGCATCTTTTACTTTCACCAGCGTT
TCTGGGTGAGCAAAAACAGGAAGGCAAAATGCCGCAAAAAAGGGAATAAGGGCGACACGGAAATGTTGAA
TACTCATACTCTTCCTTTTTCAATATTATTGAAGCATTTATCAGGGTTATTGTCTCATGAGCGGATACAT
ATTTGAATGTATTTAGAAAAATAAACAAATAGGGGTTCCGCGCACATTTCCCCGAAAAGTGCCACCTGAA
GATGGCAGCGCCTAAATGTAGAATGATA
